Addgene plasmid #134922: pPV-EF1a-2xNLS-Cas7-Cas5-Cse1-iCA
Purpose: Components for genome editing in mammalian cells with pPV-EF1a-2xNLS-Cse2-Cas6-Cas3-iCA and pBS-U6-crRNA-targeted. This plasmid was optimized for iPS cells and coexpresses mCherry protein.
Depositing lab: Tomoji Mashimo. Depositing organization: University of Tokyo, Institute of Medical Science (IMS). Publication: CRISPR-Cas3 induces broad and unidirectional genome editing in human cells. Morisaka H, Yoshimi K, Okuzaki Y, Gee P, Kunihiro Y, Sonpho E, Xu H, Sasakawa N, Naito Y, Nakada S, Yamamoto T, Sano S, Hotta A, Takeda J, Mashimo T. Nat Commun. 2019 Dec 6;10(1):5302. doi: 10.1038/s41467-019-13226-x. PubMed 31811138.
Backbone
  Vector backbone: pPV piggyBac vector
  Backbone manufacturer: Hotta Lab at CiRA, Kyoto University
  Vector type: Mammalian Expression
Growth in bacteria
  Bacterial resistance: Ampicillin, 100 μg/mL
  Growth temperature: 37°C
  Growth strain: DH5alpha
  Copy number: High Copy
Gene/Insert
  Gene/Insert name: Cascade factors (Cse1(Cas8), Cas5,Cas7) with bpNLS
  Species: E. coli
  Promoter: EF1a
  Cloning method: Gateway Cloning
Terms and licenses: Academic/Nonprofit Terms; Industry Terms: Not Available to Industry
How to cite: pPV-EF1a-2xNLS-Cas7-Cas5-Cse1-iCA was a gift from Tomoji Mashimo (Addgene plasmid # 134922 ; http://n2t.net/addgene:134922 ; RRID:Addgene_134922)
