[The description below was written by a language model from this plasmid's Addgene catalogue record and pLannotate feature annotations shown in this document.]
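Description:
pPV-EF1a-2xNLS-Cas7-Cas5-Cse1-iCA is a mammalian expression plasmid built on the pPV piggyBac vector backbone, supplying three of the E. coli type I-E Cascade subunits for CRISPR-Cas3 genome editing. It is propagated in E. coli as a high-copy plasmid through a ColE1/pUC-type origin and selected with ampicillin via the bla (AmpR) gene and its promoter. The automated annotation of the 9.8 kb sequence does not call out piggyBac terminal repeats, so the transposon ends are known here only from the backbone name.

The payload is a single transcription unit driven by the strong constitutive human EF-1α promoter. The Cascade cassette was introduced by Gateway cloning and sits between attB1 and attB2 sites. It encodes, in order, Cas7 (casC), Cas5 (casD) and Cse1/Cas8 (casA), each described in the record as carrying a bipartite nuclear localisation signal so that these bacterial proteins reach the mammalian nucleus. A T2A ribosome-skipping peptide is annotated between Cas5 and Cse1. A comparable unannotated gap lies between Cas7 and Cas5, but the feature table does not identify what links them. Downstream of attB2, an EMCV IRES directs translation of mCherry from the same mRNA, giving a red fluorescent marker of expressing cells, and the transcript ends at a rabbit β-globin polyadenylation signal.

The plasmid is meant to be used with a partner construct expressing Cse2, Cas6 and Cas3 and with a U6-driven crRNA plasmid. Together they reconstitute crRNA-guided Cascade, which forms an R-loop at the target and recruits Cas3 to nick and degrade the DNA. This version is described as optimised for iPS cells.
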