Features (pLannotate 1.2.2; 16 found; start..end, strand, type, name):
    505..571     +  CDS            small t antigen (fragment): SV40 (simian virus 40) small t antigen
    578..1756    +  promoter       EF-1α promoter: strong constitutive promoter for human elongation factor EF-1α
   1779..1803    +  protein_bind   attB1: mutant version of attB; recombination site for the Gateway® BP reaction BP Clonase™
   1892..2977    +  CDS            casC: CASC_ECOLI - Also known as cas4, cse4, ygcJ. Experimental evidence at protein level: Swiss-Prot protein existence level 1. A component of Cascade, which participates in CRISPR interference, the third stage of CRISPR immunity. Cascade binds both crRNA and in a sequence-specific manner negatively supercoiled dsDNA target. This leads to the formation of an R-loop in which the crRNA binds the target DNA, displacing the noncomplementary strand. Cas3 is recruited to Cascade, nicks target DNA and then unwinds and cleaves the target, leading to DNA degradation and invader neutralization. CasCDE alone
   3137..3805    +  CDS            casD: CAS5_ECOLI - Also known as cas5, ygcI. Experimental evidence at protein level: Swiss-Prot protein existence level 1. A component of Cascade, which participates in CRISPR interference, the third stage of CRISPR immunity. Cascade binds both crRNA and in a sequence-specific manner negatively supercoiled dsDNA target. This leads to the formation of an R-loop in which the crRNA binds the target DNA, displacing the noncomplementary strand. Cas3 is recruited to Cascade, nicks target DNA and then unwinds and cleaves the target, leading to DNA degradation and invader neutralization. CasCDE alone is als
   3875..3927    +  CDS            T2A (fragment): 2A peptide from Thosea asigna virus capsid protein Eukaryotic ribosomes fail to insert a peptide bond between the Gly and Pro residues, yielding separate polypeptides.
   3959..5461    +  CDS            casA: CSE1_ECOLI - Also known as cse1, ygcL. Experimental evidence at protein level: Swiss-Prot protein existence level 1. A component of Cascade, which participates in CRISPR interference, the third stage of CRISPR immunity. Cascade binds both crRNA and in a sequence-specific manner negatively supercoiled dsDNA target. This leads to the formation of an R-loop in which the crRNA binds the target DNA, displacing the noncomplementary strand. Cas3 is recruited to Cascade, probably via interactions with CasA, nicks target DNA and then unwinds and cleaves the target, leading to DNA degradation and invade
   5515..5539    -  protein_bind   attB2: mutant version of attB; recombination site for the Gateway® BP reaction BP Clonase™
   5692..6154    +  misc_feature   IRES: internal ribosome entry site (IRES) of the encephalomyocarditis virus (EMCV)
   6168..6875    +  CDS            mCherry: mCherry is a basic (constitutively fluorescent) red fluorescent protein published in 2004, derived from Discosoma sp.. It is reported to be a very rapidly-maturing monomer with low acid sensitivity.
   6912..6986    +  CDS            HBB (fragment): HBB_PONPY - Experimental evidence at transcript level: Swiss-Prot protein existence level 2. Involved in oxygen transport from the lung to the various peripheral tissues. From Pongo pygmaeus (Bornean orangutan).
   7057..7112    +  polyA_signal   β-globin poly(A) signal: rabbit β-globin polyadenylation signal (Gil and Proudfoot, 1987)
   7874..7930    -  CDS            lacI (fragment): lac repressor; lacI; The lac repressor binds to the lac operator to inhibit transcription in E. coli. This inhibition can be relieved by adding lactose or isopropyl-β-D-thiogalactopyranoside (IPTG).
   8113..8701    -  rep_origin     ori: high-copy-number ColE1/pMB1/pBR322/pUC origin of replication
   8872..9732    -  CDS            AmpR: β-lactamase; bla; confers resistance to ampicillin, carbenicillin, and related antibiotics
   9733..9837    -  promoter       AmpR promoter: bla
>Addgene plasmid #134922 | pPV-EF1a-2xNLS-Cas7-Cas5-Cse1-iCA | addgene full sequence | sequence record 267588 | Addgene NGS Result
GAAAAGTGCCACCTGACGTCATCTGTTAACATTATACGCGTTTAACCCTAGAAAGATAATCATATTGTGA
CGTACGTTAAAGATAATCATGCGTAAAATTGACGCATGTGTTTTATCGGTCTGTATATCGAGGTTTATTT
ATTAATTTGAATAGATATTAAGTTTTATTATATTTACACTTACATACTAATAATAAATTCAACAAACAAT
TTATTTATGTTTATTTATTTATTAAAAAAAAACAAAAACTCAAAATTTCTTCTATAAAGTAACAAAACTT
TTAAACATTCTCTCTTTTACAAAAATAAACTTATTTTGTACTTTAAAAACAGTCATGTTGTATTATAAAA
TAAGTAATTAGCTTAACCTATACATAATAGAAACAAATTATACTTATTAGTCAGTCAGAAACAACTTTGG
CACATATCAATATTATGCTCTGCTAGCGTTTAAACCCGGGCGATCGCTCTAGACTAGTGCGGCCGCTGCA
GAAGCTTTGCAAAGATGGATAAAGTTTTAAACAGAGAGGAATCTTTGCAGCTAATGGACCTTCTAGGTCT
TGAAAGGAGTGGGAATTGGCTCCGGTGCCCGTCAGTGGGCAGAGCGCACATCGCCCACAGTCCCCGAGAA
GTTGGGGGGAGGGGTCGGCAATTGAACCGGTGCCTAGAGAAGGTGGCGCGGGGTAAACTGGGAAAGTGAT
GTCGTGTACTGGCTCCGCCTTTTTCCCGAGGGTGGGGGAGAACCGTATATAAGTGCAGTAGTCGCCGTGA
ACGTTCTTTTTCGCAACGGGTTTGCCGCCAGAACACAGGTAAGTGCCGTGTGTGGTTCCCGCGGGCCTGG
CCTCTTTACGGGTTATGGCCCTTGCGTGCCTTGAATTACTTCCACCTGGCTGCAGTACGTGATTCTTGAT
CCCGAGCTTCGGGTTGGAAGTGGGTGGGAGAGTTCGAGGCCTTGCGCTTAAGGAGCCCCTTCGCCTCGTG
CTTGAGTTGAGGCCTGGCCTGGGCGCTGGGGCCGCCGCGTGCGAATCTGGTGGCACCTTCGCGCCTGTCT
CGCTGCTTTCGATAAGTCTCTAGCCATTTAAAATTTTTGATGACCTGCTGCGACGCTTTTTTTCTGGCAA
GATAGTCTTGTAAATGCGGGCCAAGATCTGCACACTGGTATTTCGGTTTTTGGGGCCGCGGGCGGCGACG
GGGCCCGTGCGTCCCAGCGCACATGTTCGGCGAGGCGGGGCCTGCGAGCGCGGCCACCGAGAATCGGACG
GGGGTAGTCTCAAGCTGGCCGGCCTGCTCTGGTGCCTGGCCTCGCGCCGCCGTGTATCGCCCCGCCCTGG
GCGGCAAGGCTGGCCCGGTCGGCACCAGTTGCGTGAGCGGAAAGATGGCCGCTTCCCGGCCCTGCTGCAG
GGAGCTCAAAATGGAGGACGCGGCGCTCGGGAGAGCGGGCGGGTGAGTCACCCACACAAAGGAAAAGGGC
CTTTCCGTCCTCAGCCGTCGCTTCATGTGACTCCACGGAGTACCGGGCGCCGTCCAGGCACCTCGATTAG
TTCTCGAGCTTTTGGAGTACGTCGTCTTTAGGTTGGGGGGAGGGGTTTTATGCGATGGAGTTTCCCCACA
CTGAGTGGGTGGAGACTGAAGTTAGGCCAGCTTGGCACTTGATGTAATTCTCCTTGGAATTTGCCCTTTT
TGAGTTTGGATCTTGGTTCATTCTCAAGCCTCAGACAGTGGTTCAAAGTTTTTTTCTTCCATTTCAGGTG
TCGTGAGGAATTAGCGGTGGCGGCCATCACAAGTTTGTACAAAAAAGCAGGCTGGCGCCGGAACCAATTC
AGTCGACTGGATCCGGTACCGAATTCGCCGCCACCATGGCCCCAAAGAAGAAGAGAAAGGTGAGATCTGA
ATCCAATTTCATCAACATCCACGTGCTGATCTCCCACTCTCCAAGCTGCCTGAATAGAGACGATATGAAC
ATGCAGAAGGACGCCATCTTTGGCGGCAAGCGGAGAGTGAGGATCTCTAGCCAGTCCCTGAAGCGGGCCA
TGAGAAAGTCTGGCTACTATGCCCAGAATATCGGCGAGTCCTCTCTGAGGACCATCCACCTGGCACAGCT
GAGGGACGTGCTGAGACAGAAGCTGGGCGAGCGGTTTGATCAGAAGATCATCGACAAGACACTGGCCCTG
CTGAGCGGCAAGTCCGTGGATGAGGCCGAGAAGATCAGCGCCGACGCAGTGACCCCATGGGTGGTGGGAG
AGATCGCATGGTTCTGTGAGCAGGTGGCCAAGGCCGAGGCCGATAATCTGGACGATAAGAAGCTGCTGAA
GGTGCTGAAGGAGGATATCGCCGCCATCAGAGTGAACCTGCAGCAGGGAGTGGACATCGCCCTGAGCGGC
AGGATGGCCACATCCGGCATGATGACCGAGCTGGGCAAGGTGGACGGAGCAATGTCCATCGCACACGCCA
TCACCACACACCAGGTGGACTCTGATATCGACTGGTTCACAGCCGTGGACGATCTGCAGGAGCAGGGAAG
CGCCCACCTGGGAACCCAGGAGTTCAGCTCCGGCGTGTTTTACAGATATGCCAATATCAACCTGGCACAG
CTGCAGGAGAACCTGGGAGGAGCATCCAGGGAGCAGGCCCTGGAGATCGCCACACACGTGGTGCACATGC
TGGCAACCGAGGTGCCAGGAGCAAAGCAGCGCACCTACGCCGCCTTCAATCCTGCCGATATGGTCATGGT
GAACTTTTCCGACATGCCACTGTCTATGGCCAATGCCTTCGAGAAGGCCGTGAAGGCCAAGGATGGCTTC
CTGCAGCCTTCCATCCAGGCCTTTAACCAGTACTGGGACCGCGTGGCCAATGGATATGGCCTGAACGGAG
CTGCCGCCCAGTTTTCCCTGTCTGATGTGGACCCTATCACAGCCCAGGTGAAGCAGATGCCAACCCTGGA
GCAGCTGAAGAGCTGGGTGCGGAACAATGGAGAGGCAAAGCGGACTGCTGATGGCAGTGAATTTGAGTCC
ACTAGTCCAAAGAAGAAGAGAAAGGTGGGAAGCGGAGCAACCAACTTCAGCCTGCTGAAGCAGGCCGGCG
ATGTGGAGGAGAATCCAGGCCCCATGCCAAAGAAGAAGAGAAAGGTGACGCGTGAACGCTCCTACCTGAT
CCTGAGACTGGCAGGACCAATGCAGGCATGGGGACAGCCTACATTCGAGGGAACCAGGCCAACAGGCCGC
TTTCCTACCCGGTCTGGACTGCTGGGACTGCTGGGAGCCTGCCTGGGCATCCAGAGGGACGATACCTCTA
GCCTGCAGGCCCTGAGCGAGTCCGTGCAGTTCGCCGTGCGCTGTGATGAGCTGATCCTGGACGATAGGCG
CGTGTCCGTGACAGGCCTGCGGGATTACCACACCGTGCTGGGCGCCAGAGAGGACTATAGGGGCCTGAAG
TCCCACGAGACCATCCAGACATGGCGCGAGTACCTGTGCGACGCCTCTTTTACAGTGGCCCTGTGGCTGA
CCCCACACGCAACAATGGTCATCAGCGAGCTGGAGAAGGCCGTGCTGAAGCCACGGTACACCCCCTATCT
GGGCCGGAGAAGCTGCCCTCTGACACACCCACTGTTCCTGGGCACCTGTCAGGCCTCCGATCCCCAGAAG
GCCCTGCTGAACTACGAGCCTGTGGGCGGCGACATCTATTCTGAGGAGAGCGTGACAGGCCACCACCTGA
AGTTCACCGCCAGGGATGAGCCAATGATCACACTGCCAAGGCAGTTTGCATCCAGGGAGTGGTATGTGAT
CAAGGGAGGAATGGACGTGAGCCAGAAGCGGACTGCTGATGGCAGTGAATTTGAGTCCTCTAGACCAAAG
AAGAAGAGAAAGGTGGGCTCCGGCGAGGGCAGGGGAAGTCTTCTAACATGCGGGGACGTGGAGGAAAATC
CCGGCCCAATGCCAAAGAAGAAGAGAAAGGTGGGATCCAACCTGCTGATTGACAACTGGATTCCTGTGCG
CCCACGGAACGGAGGAAAAGTCCAGATTATTAATCTGCAGAGCCTGTACTGCTCCCGGGATCAGTGGAGA
CTGAGCCTGCCCAGAGACGATATGGAGCTGGCCGCCCTGGCCCTGCTGGTGTGCATCGGCCAGATCATCG
CCCCTGCCAAGGACGATGTGGAGTTCAGGCACCGCATCATGAACCCTCTGACCGAGGATGAGTTTCAGCA
GCTGATCGCCCCATGGATCGACATGTTCTATCTGAATCACGCCGAGCACCCCTTCATGCAGACAAAGGGC
GTGAAGGCCAACGACGTGACCCCCATGGAGAAGCTGCTGGCAGGCGTGTCCGGAGCAACAAATTGCGCCT
TCGTGAACCAGCCAGGACAGGGAGAGGCCCTGTGCGGAGGCTGTACCGCCATCGCCCTGTTTAATCAGGC
AAACCAGGCACCTGGATTCGGAGGAGGCTTTAAGTCTGGACTGAGGGGAGGAACCCCAGTGACCACATTC
GTGAGAGGCATCGATCTGAGGAGCACAGTGCTGCTGAATGTGCTGACCCTGCCACGGCTGCAGAAGCAGT
TTCCCAATGAGAGCCACACAGAGAACCAGCCCACCTGGATCAAGCCTATCAAGTCTAACGAGAGCATCCC
TGCCAGCTCCATCGGCTTCGTGAGAGGCCTGTTTTGGCAGCCAGCCCACATCGAGCTGTGCGACCCCATC
GGCATCGGCAAGTGTTCTTGCTGTGGCCAGGAAAGCAATCTGAGGTACACCGGCTTCCTGAAGGAGAAGT
TCACCTTTACAGTGAACGGCCTGTGGCCCCACCCTCACTCTCCATGTCTGGTGACAGTGAAGAAGGGCGA
GGTGGAGGAGAAGTTCCTGGCCTTTACCACATCCGCCCCCTCTTGGACCCAGATCAGCAGAGTGGTGGTG
GACAAGATCATCCAGAACGAGAATGGCAACAGAGTGGCCGCCGTGGTGAATCAGTTCAGGAACATCGCCC
CACAGTCTCCCCTGGAGCTGATCATGGGCGGCTACAGGAACAATCAGGCCAGCATCCTGGAGCGGAGACA
CGATGTGCTGATGTTTAATCAGGGCTGGCAGCAGTATGGCAATGTGATCAACGAGATCGTGACAGTGGGC
CTGGGCTACAAGACCGCCCTGAGAAAGGCCCTGTATACATTCGCCGAGGGCTTTAAGAACAAGGACTTCA
AGGGAGCAGGCGTGAGCGTGCACGAGACCGCCGAGAGGCACTTTTACCGCCAGTCCGAGCTGCTGATCCC
CGATGTGCTGGCCAATGTGAACTTCTCCCAGGCCGACGAAGTGATCGCCGATCTGAGGGACAAGCTGCAC
CAGCTGTGCGAGATGCTGTTTAACCAGTCTGTGGCCCCATACGCCCACCACCCCAAGCTGATCAGCACAC
TGGCCCTGGCAAGGGCCACCCTGTATAAGCACCTGAGGGAGCTGAAGCCACAGGGAGGACCTTCTAATGG
AGCTAGCCCAAAGAAGAAGAGAAAGGTGTAAGCGGCCGCACTCGAGATATCTAGACCCAGCTTTCTTGTA
CAAAGTGGTGATCTAGCTAAAACGCGGCCTCGAATCGAATTCCGCCCCCCCCCCTCTCCCTCCCCCCCCC
CTAACGTTACTGGCCGAAGCCGCTTGGAATAAGGCCGGTGTGCGTTTGTCTATATGTTATTTTCCACCAT
ATTGCCGTCTTTTGGCAATGTGAGGGCCCGGAAACCTGGCCCTGTCTTCTTGACGAGCATTCCTAGGGGT
CTTTCCCCTCTCGCCAAAGGAATGCAAGGTCTGTTGAATGTCGTGAAGGAAGCAGTTCCTCTGGAAGCTT
CTTGAAGACAAACAACGTCTGTAGCGACCCTTTGCAGGCAGCGGAACCCCCCACCTGGCGACAGGTGCCT
CTGCGGCCAAAAGCCACGTGTATAAGATACACCTGCAAAGGCGGCACAACCCCAGTGCCACGTTGTGAGT
TGGATAGTTGTGGAAAGAGTCAAATGGCTCTCCTCAAGCGTATTCAACAAGGGGCTGAAGGATGCCCAGA
AGGTACCCCATTGTATGGGATCTGATCTGGGGCCTCGGTGCACATGCTTTACATGTGTTTAGTCGAGGTT
AAAAAAACGTCTAGGCCCCCCGAACCACGGGGACGTGGTTTTCCTTTGAAAAACACGATGATAATATGGC
CACAACCATGGTGAGCAAGGGCGAGGAGGATAACATGGCCATCATCAAGGAGTTCATGCGCTTCAAGGTG
CACATGGAGGGCTCCGTGAACGGCCACGAGTTCGAGATCGAGGGCGAGGGCGAGGGCCGCCCCTACGAGG
GCACCCAGACCGCCAAGCTGAAGGTGACCAAGGGTGGCCCCCTGCCCTTCGCCTGGGACATCCTGTCCCC
TCAGTTCATGTACGGCTCCAAGGCCTACGTGAAGCACCCCGCCGACATCCCCGACTACTTGAAGCTGTCC
TTCCCCGAGGGCTTCAAGTGGGAGCGCGTGATGAACTTCGAGGACGGCGGCGTGGTGACCGTGACCCAGG
ACTCCTCCCTGCAGGACGGCGAGTTCATCTACAAGGTGAAGCTGCGCGGCACCAACTTCCCCTCCGACGG
CCCCGTAATGCAGAAGAAGACCATGGGCTGGGAGGCCTCCTCCGAGCGGATGTACCCCGAGGACGGCGCC
CTGAAGGGCGAGATCAAGCAGAGGCTGAAGCTGAAGGACGGCGGCCACTACGACGCTGAGGTCAAGACCA
CCTACAAGGCCAAGAAGCCCGTGCAGCTGCCCGGCGCCTACAACGTCAACATCAAGTTGGACATCACCTC
CCACAACGAGGACTACACCATCGTGGAACAGTACGAACGCGCCGAGGGCCGCCACTCCACCGGCGGCATG
GACGAGCTGTACAAGTAAAGCGCTCTAGGCTTAAGTATACCTCGAGTTAAATTCACTCCTCAGGTGCAGG
CTGCCTATCAGAAGGTGGTGGCTGGTGTGGCCAATGCCCTGGCTCACAAATACCACTGAGATCTTTTTCC
CTCTGCCAAAAATTATGGGGACATCATGAAGCCCCTTGAGCATCTGACTTCTGGCTAATAAAGGAAATTT
ATTTTCATTGCAATAGTGTGTTGGAATTTTTTGTGTCTCTCACTCGGAAGGACATATGGGAGGGCAAATC
ATTTAAAACATCAGAATGAGTATTTGGTTTAGAGTTTGGCAACATATGCCCATATGCTGGCTGCCATGAA
CAAAGGTTGGCTATAAAGAGGTCATCAGTATATGAAACAGCCCCCTGCTGTCCATTCCTTATTCCATAGA
AAAGCCTTGACTTGAGGTTAGATTTTTTTTATATTTTGTTTTGTGTTATTTTTTTCTTTAACATCCCTAA
AATTTTCCTTACATGTTTTACTAGCCAGATTTTTCCTCCTCTCCTGACTACTCCCAGTCATAGCTGTCCC
TCTTCTCTTATGGAGATCCCTCGACTTAATTAACCAACAAGCTCGTCATCGCTTTGCAGAAGAGCAGAGA
GGATATGCTCATCGTCTAAAGAACTACCCATTTTATTATATATTAGTCACGATATCTATAACAAGAAAAT
ATATATATAATAAGTTATCACGTAAGTAGAACATGAAATAACAATATAATTATCGTATGAGTTAAATCTT
AAAAGTCACGTAAAAGATAATCATGCGTCATTTTGACTCACGCGGTCGTTATAGTTCAAAATCAGTGACA
CTTACCGCATTGACAAGCACGCCTCACGGGAGCTCCAAGCGGCGACTGAGATGTCCTAAATGCACAGCGA
CGGATTCGCGCTATTTAGAAAGAGAGAGCAATATTTCAAGAATGCATGCGTCAATTTTACGCAGACTATC
TTTCTAGGGTTAATACGTATAATACATATGATTCAGCTGCATTAATGAATCGGCCAACGCGCGGGGAGAG
GCGGTTTGCGTATTGGGCGCTCTTCCGCTTCCTCGCTCACTGACTCGCTGCGCTCGGTCGTTCGGCTGCG
GCGAGCGGTATCAGCTCACTCAAAGGCGGTAATACGGTTATCCACAGAATCAGGGGATAACGCAGGAAAG
AACATGTGAGCAAAAGGCCAGCAAAAGGCCAGGAACCGTAAAAAGGCCGCGTTGCTGGCGTTTTTCCATA
GGCTCCGCCCCCCTGACGAGCATCACAAAAATCGACGCTCAAGTCAGAGGTGGCGAAACCCGACAGGACT
ATAAAGATACCAGGCGTTTCCCCCTGGAAGCTCCCTCGTGCGCTCTCCTGTTCCGACCCTGCCGCTTACC
GGATACCTGTCCGCCTTTCTCCCTTCGGGAAGCGTGGCGCTTTCTCATAGCTCACGCTGTAGGTATCTCA
GTTCGGTGTAGGTCGTTCGCTCCAAGCTGGGCTGTGTGCACGAACCCCCCGTTCAGCCCGACCGCTGCGC
CTTATCCGGTAACTATCGTCTTGAGTCCAACCCGGTAAGACACGACTTATCGCCACTGGCAGCAGCCACT
GGTAACAGGATTAGCAGAGCGAGGTATGTAGGCGGTGCTACAGAGTTCTTGAAGTGGTGGCCTAACTACG
GCTACACTAGAAGAACAGTATTTGGTATCTGCGCTCTGCTGAAGCCAGTTACCTTCGGAAAAAGAGTTGG
TAGCTCTTGATCCGGCAAACAAACCACCGCTGGTAGCGGTGGTTTTTTTGTTTGCAAGCAGCAGATTACG
CGCAGAAAAAAAGGATCTCAAGAAGATCCTTTGATCTTTTCTACGGGGTCTGACGCTCAGTGGAACGAAA
ACTCACGTTAAGGGATTTTGGTCATGAGATTATCAAAAAGGATCTTCACCTAGATCCTTTTAAATTAAAA
ATGAAGTTTTAAATCAATCTAAAGTATATATGAGTAAACTTGGTCTGACAGTTACCAATGCTTAATCAGT
GAGGCACCTATCTCAGCGATCTGTCTATTTCGTTCATCCATAGTTGCCTGACTCCCCGTCGTGTAGATAA
CTACGATACGGGAGGGCTTACCATCTGGCCCCAGTGCTGCAATGATACCGCGAGACCCACGCTCACCGGC
TCCAGATTTATCAGCAATAAACCAGCCAGCCGGAAGGGCCGAGCGCAGAAGTGGTCCTGCAACTTTATCC
GCCTCCATCCAGTCTATTAATTGTTGCCGGGAAGCTAGAGTAAGTAGTTCGCCAGTTAATAGTTTGCGCA
ACGTTGTTGCCATTGCTACAGGCATCGTGGTGTCACGCTCGTCGTTTGGTATGGCTTCATTCAGCTCCGG
TTCCCAACGATCAAGGCGAGTTACATGATCCCCCATGTTGTGCAAAAAAGCGGTTAGCTCCTTCGGTCCT
CCGATCGTTGTCAGAAGTAAGTTGGCCGCAGTGTTATCACTCATGGTTATGGCAGCACTGCATAATTCTC
TTACTGTCATGCCATCCGTAAGATGCTTTTCTGTGACTGGTGAGTACTCAACCAAGTCATTCTGAGAATA
GTGTATGCGGCGACCGAGTTGCTCTTGCCCGGCGTCAATACGGGATAATACCGCGCCACATAGCAGAACT
TTAAAAGTGCTCATCATTGGAAAACGTTCTTCGGGGCGAAAACTCTCAAGGATCTTACCGCTGTTGAGAT
CCAGTTCGATGTAACCCACTCGTGCACCCAACTGATCTTCAGCATCTTTTACTTTCACCAGCGTTTCTGG
GTGAGCAAAAACAGGAAGGCAAAATGCCGCAAAAAAGGGAATAAGGGCGACACGGAAATGTTGAATACTC
ATACTCTTCCTTTTTCAATATTATTGAAGCATTTATCAGGGTTATTGTCTCATGAGCGGATACATATTTG
AATGTATTTAGAAAAATAAACAAATAGGGGTTCCGCGCACATTTCCCC
